Addgene plasmid #177271: pEDJ8
Purpose: Double gRNA for RNH1 RNH201 knock-out
Depositing lab: Michael Jensen. Depositing organization: Danmarks Tekniske Universitet. Publication: A synthetic RNA-mediated evolution system in yeast. Jensen ED, Laloux M, Lehka BJ, Pedersen LE, Jakociunas T, Jensen MK, Keasling JD. Nucleic Acids Res. 2021 Sep 7;49(15):e88. doi: 10.1093/nar/gkab472. PubMed 34107026.
Backbone
  Vector backbone: p0054
  Vector type: Bacterial Expression, Yeast Expression
  Selectable markers: URA3
Growth in bacteria
  Bacterial resistance: Ampicillin, 100 μg/mL
  Growth temperature: 37°C
  Growth strain: DH5alpha
  Copy number: High Copy
Gene/Insert
  Gene/Insert name: gRNA_RNH1_RNH201
  gRNA/shRNA sequence: GTTTGAAGACCAATTAGCTG GAAGCTCAGTCACGTGTATG
  Species: S. cerevisiae (budding yeast)
  Promoter: SNR52
  Cloning method: Restriction Enzyme; 5′ cloning site SfaAI (destroyed during cloning); 3′ cloning site SfaAI (destroyed during cloning)
  Sequencing primers: 5′ GAAATTCGCTTATTTAGAAGTGTC; 3′ CTCCTTCCTTTTCGGTTAGAG
Terms and licenses: Academic/Nonprofit Terms; Industry Terms: Not Available to Industry
How to cite: pEDJ8 was a gift from Michael Jensen (Addgene plasmid # 177271 ; http://n2t.net/addgene:177271 ; RRID:Addgene_177271)
