[The description below was written by a language model from this plasmid's Addgene catalogue record and pLannotate feature annotations shown in this document.]
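Description:
pEDJ8 is a 6.7 kb E. coli–Saccharomyces cerevisiae shuttle plasmid, built on the p0054 backbone, that delivers two CRISPR guide RNAs for knocking out the yeast genes RNH1 and RNH201. In bacteria it replicates from a high-copy ColE1/pUC-type origin and is selected with ampicillin through the AmpR (β-lactamase) gene. In yeast it is maintained episomally at multiple copies by the 2μ origin and selected by uracil prototrophy via URA3 under its own promoter. Because URA3 is counterselectable with 5-fluoroorotic acid, the plasmid can in principle be removed from cells after editing. An f1 phage origin is also present, along with short remnants of lacZα, lacI, rop and bom that are leftovers of the vector's ancestry rather than functional parts.

The payload is a tandem pair of guide RNA expression units in the same orientation. Each consists of the SNR52 small nucleolar RNA promoter, a gap corresponding to the 20-nucleotide spacer, the Streptococcus pyogenes Cas9 gRNA scaffold, and the SUP4 tRNA terminator. This is the standard RNA polymerase III arrangement for producing uncapped, non-polyadenylated guides in budding yeast. The double cassette was inserted at an SfaAI site that was destroyed during cloning, and it sits between ADH1 and CYC1 terminator sequences carried by the backbone.

No Cas9 gene is annotated, so the nuclease must be supplied from another plasmid or from the host genome. The construct allows simultaneous disruption of both RNH genes in one transformation, and it was deposited in connection with work on a synthetic RNA-mediated evolution system in yeast.
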