Features (pLannotate 1.2.2; 21 found; start..end, strand, type, name):
    137..186     +  misc_feature   bom (fragment): basis of mobility region from pBR322
    194..409     +  promoter       URA3 promoter: S. cerevisiae URA3
    410..1213    +  CDS            URA3: orotidine-5'-phosphate decarboxylase, required for uracil biosynthesis; S. cerevisiae URA3; yeast auxotrophic marker, counterselectable with 5-fluoroorotic acid (5-FOA)
   1292..1343    +  misc_feature   bom (fragment): basis of mobility region from pBR322
   1371..1799    -  rep_origin     f1 ori (sequence partly withheld): f1 bacteriophage origin of replication; arrow indicates direction of (+) strand synthesis
   1803..1872    -  CDS            lacZα (fragment): LacZα fragment of β-galactosidase; lacZ fragment
   1878..2043    -  terminator     ADH1 terminator: S. cerevisiae ADH1; transcription terminator for the S. cerevisiae alcohol dehydrogenase 1 (ADH1) gene
   2047..2169    -  CDS            ADH1 (fragment): ADH1_YEAST - Also known as ADC1. Experimental evidence at protein level: Swiss-Prot protein existence level 1. This isozyme preferentially catalyzes the conversion of primary unbranched alcohols to their corresponding aldehydes. Also shows activity toward secondary alcohols. From Saccharomyces cerevisiae (strain ATCC 204508 / S288c) (Baker's yeast).
   2220..2488    +  promoter       SNR52 promoter: promoter for the S. cerevisiae small nucleolar RNA gene SNR52
   2509..2583    +  misc_RNA       gRNA scaffold: guide RNA scaffold for the Streptococcus pyogenes CRISPR/Cas9 system
   2588..2607    +  terminator     SUP4 terminator: transcription terminator for the S. cerevisiae SUP4 tRNA gene
   2657..2925    +  promoter       SNR52 promoter: promoter for the S. cerevisiae small nucleolar RNA gene SNR52
   2946..3020    +  misc_RNA       gRNA scaffold: guide RNA scaffold for the Streptococcus pyogenes CRISPR/Cas9 system
   3025..3044    +  terminator     SUP4 terminator: transcription terminator for the S. cerevisiae SUP4 tRNA gene
   3110..3299    +  terminator     CYC1 terminator: S. cerevisiae CYC1; transcription terminator for CYC1
   3302..3359    -  CDS            lacI (fragment): lac repressor; lacI; The lac repressor binds to the lac operator to inhibit transcription in E. coli. This inhibition can be relieved by adding lactose or isopropyl-β-D-thiogalactopyranoside (IPTG).
   3542..4130    -  rep_origin     ori: high-copy-number ColE1/pMB1/pBR322/pUC origin of replication
   4301..5161    -  CDS            AmpR: β-lactamase; bla; confers resistance to ampicillin, carbenicillin, and related antibiotics
   5162..5266    -  promoter       AmpR promoter: bla
   5293..6635    -  rep_origin     2μ ori: yeast 2μ plasmid origin of replication
   6703..35      +  CDS            rop (fragment) (across the origin): Rop protein, which maintains plasmids at low copy number; rop
>Addgene plasmid #177271 | pEDJ8 | addgene full sequence | sequence record 349773 | Addgene NGS Result
TCGCGCGTTTCGGTGATGACGGTGAAAACCTCTGACACATGCAGCTCCCGGAGACGGTCACAGCTTGTCT
GTAAGCGGATGCCGGGAGCAGACAAGCCCGTCAGGGCGCGTCAGCGGGTGTTGGCGGGTGTCGGGGCTGG
CTTAACTATGCGGCATCAGAGCAGATTGTACTGAGAGTGCACCATACCACCTTTTCAATTCATCATTTTT
TTTTTATTCTTTTTTTTGATTTCGGTTTCCTTGAAATTTTTTTGATTCGGTAATCTCCGAACAGAAGGAA
GAACGAAGGAAGGAGCACAGACTTAGATTGGTATATATACGCATATGTAGTGTTGAAGAAACATGAAATT
GCCCAGTATTCTTAACCCAACTGCACAGAACAAAAACCTGCAGGAAACGAAGATAAATCATGTCGAAAGC
TACATATAAGGAACGTGCTGCTACTCATCCTAGTCCTGTTGCTGCCAAGCTATTTAATATCATGCACGAA
AAGCAAACAAACTTGTGTGCTTCATTGGATGTTCGTACCACCAAGGAATTACTGGAGTTAGTTGAAGCAT
TAGGTCCCAAAATTTGTTTACTAAAAACACATGTGGATATCTTGACTGATTTTTCCATGGAGGGCACAGT
TAAGCCGCTAAAGGCATTATCCGCCAAGTACAATTTTTTACTCTTCGAAGACAGAAAATTTGCTGACATT
GGTAATACAGTCAAATTGCAGTACTCTGCGGGTGTATACAGAATAGCAGAATGGGCAGACATTACGAATG
CACACGGTGTGGTGGGCCCAGGTATTGTTAGCGGTTTGAAGCAGGCGGCAGAAGAAGTAACAAAGGAACC
TAGAGGCCTTTTGATGTTAGCAGAATTGTCATGCAAGGGCTCCCTATCTACTGGAGAATATACTAAGGGT
ACTGTTGACATTGCGAAGAGCGACAAAGATTTTGTTATCGGCTTTATTGCTCAAAGAGACATGGGTGGAA
GAGATGAAGGTTACGATTGGTTGATTATGACACCCGGTGTGGGTTTAGATGACAAGGGAGACGCATTGGG
TCAACAGTATAGAACCGTGGATGATGTGGTCTCTACAGGATCTGACATTATTATTGTTGGAAGAGGACTA
TTTGCAAAGGGAAGGGATGCTAAGGTAGAGGGTGAACGTTACAGAAAAGCAGGCTGGGAAGCATATTTGA
GAAGATGCGGCCAGCAAAACTAAAAAACTGTATTATAAGTAAATGCATGTATACTAAACTCACAAATTAG
AGCTTCAATTTAATTATATCAGTTATTACCCTATGCGGTGTGAAATACCGCACAGATGCGTAAGGAGAAA
ATACCGCATCAGGAAATTGTAAGCGTTAATATTTTGTTAAAATTCGCGTTAAATTTTTGTTAAATCAGCT
CATTTTTTAACCAATAGGCCGAAATCGGCAAAATCCCTTATAAATCAAAAGAATAGACCGAGATAGGGT
[37 nt withheld, positions 1470-1506]
AAAGAACGTGGACTCCAACGTCAAAGG
[49 nt withheld, positions 1534-1582]
T
[91 nt withheld, positions 1584-1674]
G
[124 nt withheld, positions 1676-1799]
CCATTCGCCATTCAGGCTGCGCAACTGTTGGGAAGGGCGATCGGTGCGGGCCTCTTCGCTATTACGCCAG
CTGAATTGGAGCGACCTCATGCTATACCTGAGAAAGCAACCTGACCTACAGGAAAGAGTTACTCAAGAAT
AAGAATTTTCGTTTTAAAACCTAAGAGTCACTTTAAAATTTGTATACACTTATTTTTTTTATAACTTATT
TAATAATAAAAATCATAAATCATAAGAAATTCGCTTATTTAGAAGTGTCAACAACGTATCTACCAACGAT
TTGACCCTTTTCCATCTTTTCGTAAATTTCTGGCAAGGTAGACAAGCCGACAACCTTGATTGGAGACTTG
ACCAAACCTCTGGCGAAGAATTGTTAATTAAGAGCTCGAATGCGTGCGATAGGGAACAAAAGCTGGAGCT
TCTTTGAAAAGATAATGTATGATTATGCTTTCACTCATATTTATACAGAAACTTGATGTTTTCTTTCGAG
TATATACAAGGTGATTACATGTACGTTTGAAGTACAACTCTAGATTTTGTAGTGCCCTCTTGGGCTAGCG
GTAAAGGTGCGCATTTTTTCACACCCTACAATGTTCTGTTCAAAAGATTTTGGTCAAACGCTGTAGAAGT
GAAAGTTGGTGCGCATGTTTCGGCGTTCGAAACTTCTCCGCAGTGAAAGATAAATGATCGTTTGAAGACC
AATTAGCTGGTTTTAGAGCTAGAAATAGCAAGTTAAAATAAGGCTAGTCCGTTATCAACTTGAAAAAGTG
GCACCGAGTCGGTGGTGCTTTTTTTGTTTTTTATGTCTTCGAGTCATGTAATTAGTTAAGTGCAGGTAGG
GAACAAAAGCTGGAGCTTCTTTGAAAAGATAATGTATGATTATGCTTTCACTCATATTTATACAGAAACT
TGATGTTTTCTTTCGAGTATATACAAGGTGATTACATGTACGTTTGAAGTACAACTCTAGATTTTGTAGT
GCCCTCTTGGGCTAGCGGTAAAGGTGCGCATTTTTTCACACCCTACAATGTTCTGTTCAAAAGATTTTGG
TCAAACGCTGTAGAAGTGAAAGTTGGTGCGCATGTTTCGGCGTTCGAAACTTCTCCGCAGTGAAAGATAA
ATGATCGAAGCTCAGTCACGTGTATGGTTTTAGAGCTAGAAATAGCAAGTTAAAATAAGGCTAGTCCGTT
ATCAACTTGAAAAAGTGGCACCGAGTCGGTGGTGCTTTTTTTGTTTTTTATGTCTTCGAGTCATGTAATT
AGTTAATCGCGTGCATTCCTCGAGTAAGCTTGGTACCGCGGCTAGCTAAGATCCGCTCTAACCGAAAAGG
AAGGAGTTAGACAACCTGAAGTCTAGGTCCCTATTTATTTTTTTATAGTTATGTTAGTATTAAGAACGTT
ATTTATATTTCAAATTTTTCTTTTTTTTCTGTACAGACGCGTGTACGCATGTAACATTATACTGAAAACC
TTGCTTGAGAAGGTTTTGGGACGCTCGAAGATCCAGCTGCATTAATGAATCGGCCAACGCGCGGGGAGAG
GCGGTTTGCGTATTGGGCGCTCTTCCGCTTCCTCGCTCACTGACTCGCTGCGCTCGGTCGTTCGGCTGCG
GCGAGCGGTATCAGCTCACTCAAAGGCGGTAATACGGTTATCCACAGAATCAGGGGATAACGCAGGAAAG
AACATGTGAGCAAAAGGCCAGCAAAAGGCCAGGAACCGTAAAAAGGCCGCGTTGCTGGCGTTTTTCCATA
GGCTCCGCCCCCCTGACGAGCATCACAAAAATCGACGCTCAAGTCAGAGGTGGCGAAACCCGACAGGACT
ATAAAGATACCAGGCGTTTCCCCCTGGAAGCTCCCTCGTGCGCTCTCCTGTTCCGACCCTGCCGCTTACC
GGATACCTGTCCGCCTTTCTCCCTTCGGGAAGCGTGGCGCTTTCTCATAGCTCACGCTGTAGGTATCTCA
GTTCGGTGTAGGTCGTTCGCTCCAAGCTGGGCTGTGTGCACGAACCCCCCGTTCAGCCCGACCGCTGCGC
CTTATCCGGTAACTATCGTCTTGAGTCCAACCCGGTAAGACACGACTTATCGCCACTGGCAGCAGCCACT
GGTAACAGGATTAGCAGAGCGAGGTATGTAGGCGGTGCTACAGAGTTCTTGAAGTGGTGGCCTAACTACG
GCTACACTAGAAGAACAGTATTTGGTATCTGCGCTCTGCTGAAGCCAGTTACCTTCGGAAAAAGAGTTGG
TAGCTCTTGATCCGGCAAACAAACCACCGCTGGTAGCGGTGGTTTTTTTGTTTGCAAGCAGCAGATTACG
CGCAGAAAAAAAGGATCTCAAGAAGATCCTTTGATCTTTTCTACGGGGTCTGACGCTCAGTGGAACGAAA
ACTCACGTTAAGGGATTTTGGTCATGAGATTATCAAAAAGGATCTTCACCTAGATCCTTTTAAATTAAAA
ATGAAGTTTTAAATCAATCTAAAGTATATATGAGTAAACTTGGTCTGACAGTTACCAATGCTTAATCAGT
GAGGCACCTATCTCAGCGATCTGTCTATTTCGTTCATCCATAGTTGCCTGACTCCCCGTCGTGTAGATAA
CTACGATACGGGAGGGCTTACCATCTGGCCCCAGTGCTGCAATGATACCGCGAGACCCACGCTCACCGGC
TCCAGATTTATCAGCAATAAACCAGCCAGCCGGAAGGGCCGAGCGCAGAAGTGGTCCTGCAACTTTATCC
GCCTCCATCCAGTCTATTAATTGTTGCCGGGAAGCTAGAGTAAGTAGTTCGCCAGTTAATAGTTTGCGCA
ACGTTGTTGCCATTGCTACAGGCATCGTGGTGTCACGCTCGTCGTTTGGTATGGCTTCATTCAGCTCCGG
TTCCCAACGATCAAGGCGAGTTACATGATCCCCCATGTTGTGCAAAAAAGCGGTTAGCTCCTTCGGTCCT
CCGATCGTTGTCAGAAGTAAGTTGGCCGCAGTGTTATCACTCATGGTTATGGCAGCACTGCATAATTCTC
TTACTGTCATGCCATCCGTAAGATGCTTTTCTGTGACTGGTGAGTACTCAACCAAGTCATTCTGAGAATA
GTGTATGCGGCGACCGAGTTGCTCTTGCCCGGCGTCAATACGGGATAATACCGCGCCACATAGCAGAACT
TTAAAAGTGCTCATCATTGGAAAACGTTCTTCGGGGCGAAAACTCTCAAGGATCTTACCGCTGTTGAGAT
CCAGTTCGATGTAACCCACTCGTGCACCCAACTGATCTTCAGCATCTTTTACTTTCACCAGCGTTTCTGG
GTGAGCAAAAACAGGAAGGCAAAATGCCGCAAAAAAGGGAATAAGGGCGACACGGAAATGTTGAATACTC
ATACTCTTCCTTTTTCAATATTATTGAAGCATTTATCAGGGTTATTGTCTCATGAGCGGATACATATTTG
AATGTATTTAGAAAAATAAACAAATAGGGGTTCCGCGCACATTTCCCCGAAAAGTGCCACCTGAACGAAG
CATCTGTGCTTCATTTTGTAGAACAAAAATGCAACGCGAGAGCGCTAATTTTTCAAACAAAGAATCTGAG
CTGCATTTTTACAGAACAGAAATGCAACGCGAAAGCGCTATTTTACCAACGAAGAATCTGTGCTTCATTT
TTGTAAAACAAAAATGCAACGCGAGAGCGCTAATTTTTCAAACAAAGAATCTGAGCTGCATTTTTACAGA
ACAGAAATGCAACGCGAGAGCGCTATTTTACCAACAAAGAATCTATACTTCTTTTTTGTTCTACAAAAAT
GCATCCCGAGAGCGCTATTTTTCTAACAAAGCATCTTAGATTACTTTTTTTCTCCTTTGTGCGCTCTATA
ATGCAGTCTCTTGATAACTTTTTGCACTGTAGGTCCGTTAAGGTTAGAAGAAGGCTACTTTGGTGTCTAT
TTTCTCTTCCATAAAAAAAGCCTGACTCCACTTCCCGCGTTTACTGATTACTAGCGAAGCTGCGGGTGCA
TTTTTTCAAGATAAAGGCATCCCCGATTATATTCTATACCGATGTGGATTGCGCATACTTTGTGAACAGA
AAGTGATAGCGTTGATGATTCTTCATTGGTCAGAAAATTATGAACGGTTTCTTCTATTTTGTCTCTATAT
ACTACGTATAGGAAATGTTTACATTTTCGTATTGTTTTCGATTCACTCTATGAATAGTTCTTACTACAAT
TTTTTTGTCTAAAGAGTAATACTAGAGATAAACATAAAAAATGTAGAGGTCGAGTTTAGATGCAAGTTCA
AGGAGCGAAAGGTGGATGGGTAGGTTATATAGGGATATAGCACAGAGATATATAGCAAAGAGATACTTTT
GAGCAATGTTTGTGGAAGCGGTATTCGCAATATTTTAGTAGCTCGTTACAGTCCGGTGCGTTTTTGGTTT
TTTGAAAGTGCGTCTTCAGAGCGCTTTTGGTTTTCAAAAGCGCTCTGAAGTTCCTATACTTTCTAGAGAA
TAGGAACTTCGGAATAGGAACTTCAAAGCGTTTCCGAAAACGAGCGCTTCCGAAAATGCAACGCGAGCTG
CGCACATACAGCTCACTGTTCACGTCGCACCTATATCTGCGTGTTGCCTGTATATATATATACATGAGAA
GAACGGCATAGTGCGTGTTTATGCTTAAATGCGTACTTATATGCGTCTATTTATGTAGGATGAAAGGTAG
TCTAGTACCTCCTGTGATATTATCCCATTCCATGCGGGGTATCGTATGCTTCCTTCAGCACTACCCTTTA
GCTGTTCTATATGCTGCCACTCCTCAATTGGATTAGTCTCATCCTTCAATGCTATCATTTCCTTTGATAT
TGGATCATACTAAGAAACCATTATTATCATGACATTAACCTATAAAAATAGGCGTATCACGAGGCCCTTT
CGTC
